Addgene plasmid #224188: AiP15042 - pAAV-AiE1418m-minBG-SYFP2-P2A-3XFLAG-10aa-H2B-WPRE3-BGHpA (Alias: CN5042)
Purpose: AiE1418m is an enhancer sequence, designed to drive AAV-mediated transgene expression in striatal Pvalb+/Pthlh+ neurons
Depositing lab: Allen Institute for Brain Science & Jonathan Ting. Depositing organization: Allen Institute. Publication: Enhancer AAV toolbox for accessing and perturbing striatal cell types and circuits. Hunker AC, Wirthlin ME, Gill G, Johansen NJ, Hooper M, Omstead V, Vargas S, Lerma MN, Taskin N, Weed N, Laird WD, Bishaw YM, Bendrick JL, Gore BB, Ben-Simon Y, Opitz-Araya X, Martinez RA, Way SW, Thyagarajan B, Otto S, Sanchez REA, Alexander JR, Amaya A, Amster A, Arbuckle J, Ayala A, Baker PM, Barcelli T, Barta S, Bertagnolli D, Bielstein C, Bishwakarma P, Bowlus J, Boyer G, Brouner K, Casian B, Casper T, Chakka AB, Chakrabarty R, Chong P, Clark M, Colbert K, Daniel S, Dawe T, Departee M, DiValentin P, Donadio NP, Dotson NI, Dwivedi D, Egdorf T, Fliss T, Gary A, Goldy J, Grasso C, Groce EL, Gudsnuk K, Han W, Haradon Z, Hastings S, Helback O, Ho WV, Huang C, Johnson T, Jones DL, Juneau Z, Kenney J, Leibly M, Li S, Liang E, Loeffler H, Lusk NA, Madigan Z, Malloy J, Malone J, McCue R, Melchor J, Mich JK, Moosman S, Morin E, Naidoo R, Newman D, Ngo K, Nguyen K, Oster AL, Ouellette B, Oyama AA, Pena N, Pham T, Phillips E, Pom C, Potekhina L, Ransford S, Ray PL, Reding M, Rette DF, Reynoldson C, Rimorin C, Sigler AR, Rocha DB, Ronellenfitch K, Ruiz A, Sawyer L, Sevigny JP, Shapovalova NV, Shepard N, Shulga L, Soliman S, Staats B, Taormina MJ, Tieu M, Wang Y, Wilkes J, Wood T, Zhou T, Williford A, Dee N, Mollenkopf T, Ng L, Esposito L, Kalmbach BE, Yao S, Ariza J, Collman F, Mufti S, Smith K, Waters J, Ersing I, Patrick M, Zeng H, Lein ES, Kojima Y, Horwitz G, Owen SF, Levi BP, Daigle TL, Tasic B, Bakken TE, Ting JT. Neuron. 2025 May 21;113(10):1507-1524.e17. doi: 10.1016/j.neuron.2025.04.035. PubMed 40403704.
Backbone
  Vector backbone: rAAV
  Vector type: AAV
Growth in bacteria
  Bacterial resistance: Ampicillin, 100 μg/mL
  Growth temperature: 30°C
  Growth strain: NEB Stable
  Copy number: High Copy
Gene/Insert
  Gene/Insert name: SYFP2-P2A-3XFLAG-10aa-H2B
  Species: Synthetic
  Cloning method: Restriction Enzyme; 5′ cloning site unknown (unknown if destroyed)
Terms and licenses: Academic/Nonprofit Terms; Industry Terms: Not Available to Industry
Depositor comments: Allen Institute plasmid alias: CN5042 . This work supported by NIH BRAIN Initiative grant UF1MH128339.
How to cite: AiP15042 - pAAV-AiE1418m-minBG-SYFP2-P2A-3XFLAG-10aa-H2B-WPRE3-BGHpA (Alias: CN5042) was a gift from Allen Institute for Brain Science & Jonathan Ting (Addgene plasmid # 224188 ; http://n2t.net/addgene:224188 ; RRID:Addgene_224188)
