[The description below was written by a language model from this plasmid's Addgene catalogue record and pLannotate feature annotations shown in this document.]
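Description:
AiP15042 - pAAV-AiE1418m-minBG-SYFP2-P2A-3XFLAG-10aa-H2B-WPRE3-BGHpA (alias CN5042) is a 5.4 kb recombinant AAV transfer plasmid built for enhancer-driven, cell-type-targeted reporter expression in the brain. The expression cassette sits between AAV2 inverted terminal repeats, which allow the intervening DNA to be packaged into AAV particles. The left ITR is annotated only as short fragments, while the right one is detected in full. The bacterial backbone carries a high-copy ColE1/pUC-type origin, an ampicillin resistance gene (β-lactamase) with its own promoter, and an f1 phage origin. Short matches to bom, rop and phage N15 telomere sequences are also annotated in the backbone. The record lists a recombination-deficient cloning strain as the host, a common choice for keeping ITRs intact.

According to the name and stated purpose, transcription is controlled by the AiE1418m enhancer placed upstream of a minimal beta-globin promoter (minBG). Neither element is annotated in the feature table, but they presumably lie in the unannotated region preceding the first coding sequence. The enhancer is designed to direct expression to striatal Pvalb+/Pthlh+ neurons. The synthetic payload encodes the fast-maturing monomeric yellow fluorescent protein SYFP2, then a P2A self-cleaving peptide, then a 3xFLAG tag joined by a 10-amino-acid linker to human histone H2B. One transcript should therefore yield free SYFP2 that fills the cell and a separate FLAG-tagged histone that marks the nucleus, which could support antibody detection or nuclear tagging. A shortened WPRE (WPRE3) enhances transcript stability and expression, and a bovine growth hormone polyadenylation signal terminates the message. The construct belongs to an enhancer AAV toolbox for labelling striatal cell types.
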