Features (pLannotate 1.2.2; 20 found; start..end, strand, type, name):
     12..39      +  repeat_region  AAV2 ITR (fragment): inverted terminal repeat of adeno-associated virus serotype 2 inverted
     68..95      +  repeat_region  AAV2 ITR (fragment): inverted terminal repeat of adeno-associated virus serotype 2 inverted
    800..1516    +  CDS            SYFP2: SYFP2 is a basic (constitutively fluorescent) yellow fluorescent protein published in 2006, derived from Aequorea victoria. It is reported to be a very rapidly-maturing monomer with moderate acid sensitivity.
   1595..1660    +  CDS            3xFLAG: three tandem FLAG® epitope tags, followed by an enterokinase cleavage site
   1691..2068    +  CDS            H2B: human histone H2B; HIST1H2BJ
   2102..2259    +  misc_feature   WPRE (fragment): woodchuck hepatitis virus posttranscriptional regulatory element
   2265..2345    +  misc_feature   WPRE (fragment): woodchuck hepatitis virus posttranscriptional regulatory element
   2362..2473    +  polyA_signal   bGH poly(A) signal: bovine growth hormone polyadenylation signal
   2591..2731    +  repeat_region  AAV2 ITR: inverted terminal repeat of adeno-associated virus serotype 2 inverted
   2738..2765    +  misc_feature   telR: telR; telomeric sequence from coliphage N15
   2766..2793    +  misc_feature   telL: telL; telomeric sequence from coliphage N15
   2794..2843    -  misc_feature   bom (fragment): basis of mobility region from pBR322
   2862..3317    +  rep_origin     f1 ori (sequence partly withheld): f1 bacteriophage origin of replication; arrow indicates direction of (+) strand synthesis
   3318..3367    -  misc_feature   bom (fragment): basis of mobility region from pBR322
   3469..3504    -  CDS            rop (fragment): Rop protein, which maintains plasmids at low copy number; rop
   3599..3703    +  promoter       AmpR promoter: bla
   3704..4564    +  CDS            AmpR: β-lactamase; bla; confers resistance to ampicillin, carbenicillin, and related antibiotics
   4735..5323    +  rep_origin     ori: high-copy-number ColE1/pMB1/pBR322/pUC origin of replication
   5380..5407    +  misc_feature   telR: telR; telomeric sequence from coliphage N15
   5408..5435    +  misc_feature   telL: telL; telomeric sequence from coliphage N15
>Addgene plasmid #224188 | AiP15042 - pAAV-AiE1418m-minBG-SYFP2-P2A-3XFLAG-10aa-H2B-WPRE3-BGHpA (Alias: CN5042) | addgene full sequence | sequence record 446775 | Addgene NGS Result
CCTGCAGGCAGCTGCGCGCTCGCTCGCTCACTGAGGCCGCCCGGGCGTCGGGCGACCTTTGGTCGCCCGG
CCTCAGTGAGCGAGCGAGCGCGCAGAGAGGGAGTGGCCAACTCCATCACTAGGGGTTCCTGCGGCCGCAC
GCGTGGTCAAACCAAGAGAATGAAAACTGTAAAACACCCCCCATTGACTCAACTCTTTAAAATATCACGA
TTTTCCATTCAGACCTTATATGCAAAAAAGTTTTTTTTTTGTCCTGTCTTATACACCGAGATTAATGGTG
ATCCTTGAAAGCTAATTATGGTACTGAAAGGCTTCAGATACATTTCTGCTAAAAATAAACTGGAGGCAGA
ATAGTGCCCTGGATTCTCAATTGCTTACATCTGGTTCCTATTTCTGAGAAACACGTTTGGTTTTCAGACA
GTTCATTCACAGCCATTGGAGGTCCTGATTCCTGTCCCCCAACGGGGAGAGCTTGTGACATCAAGCAGGT
TTTGATGGATCCGTTGTGAACCTATCCTCTAATAGCTCCAGCCAGATCTGTGGATCTCTATTTTCATGTG
GATGCTGCAATTTTCTGCACGAGTAGATGAGAAACACTTCATCAGCTCTAATCTAAGCATTCTGGGACCA
GACCGTGTGGTGATGGTGCGCTACAACCAGGTTCAGAGGAGAAACTGGCGAGTTATAACATAGAAGCCAC
GAGCTCGGGCTGGGCATAAAAGTCAGGGCAGAGCCATCTATTGCTTACATTTGCTTCTGGGATCCAGATC
TTTCGAAGCTAGCGCTACCGGTCGCCACCATGGTCTCCAAGGGCGAGGAGCTGTTCACCGGGGTGGTGCC
CATCCTGGTCGAGCTGGACGGCGATGTCAACGGCCACAAGTTCAGCGTGTCCGGCGAGGGCGAGGGCGAT
GCCACCTACGGCAAGCTGACCCTGAAGCTGATCTGCACCACCGGCAAGCTGCCCGTGCCCTGGCCCACCC
TCGTGACCACCCTGGGCTACGGCGTGCAGTGCTTCGCCCGCTACCCCGACCACATGAAGCAGCACGACTT
CTTCAAGTCCGCCATGCCCGAAGGCTACGTCCAGGAGCGCACCATCTTCTTCAAAGACGACGGCAACTAC
AAGACCCGCGCCGAGGTGAAGTTCGAGGGCGACACCCTGGTGAACCGCATCGAGCTGAAGGGCATCGACT
TCAAGGAGGACGGCAACATCCTGGGGCACAAGCTGGAGTACAACTACAACAGCCACAACGTCTATATCAC
CGCCGACAAGCAGAAGAACGGCATCAAGGCCAACTTCAAGATCCGCCACAACATCGAGGACGGCGGCGTG
CAGCTCGCCGACCACTACCAGCAGAACACCCCCATCGGCGACGGCCCCGTGCTGCTGCCCGACAACCACT
ACCTGAGCTACCAGTCCAAGCTGAGCAAAGACCCCAACGAGAAGCGCGATCACATGGTCCTGCTGGAGTT
CGTGACCGCCGCCGGGATCACTCTCGGCATGGACGAGCTGTACAAGGGCTCTGGTGCTACCAACTTCTCA
CTGTTGAAACAGGCAGGGGATGTAGAGGAGAATCCAGGGCCTGGTGCTAGTGGAGACTACAAAGACCATG
ACGGAGATTATAAAGATCATGACATCGATTACAAGGATGACGATGACAAGTCCGGACTCAGATCTGGAGG
CTCCGGAGGCCCAGAGCCAGCGAAGTCTGCTCCCGCCCCGAAAAAGGGCTCCAAGAAGGCGGTGACTAAG
GCGCAGAAGAAAGGCGGCAAGAAGCGCAAGCGCAGCCGCAAGGAGAGCTATTCCATCTATGTGTATAAGG
TTCTGAAGCAGGTCCACCCTGACACCGGCATTTCGTCCAAGGCCATGGGCATCATGAACTCGTTTGTGAA
CGACATTTTCGAGCGCATCGCAGGTGAGGCTTCCCGCCTGGCGCATTACAACAAGCGCTCGACCATCACC
TCCAGGGAGATCCAGACGGCCGTGCGCCTGCTGCTGCCTGGGGAGTTGGCCAAGCACGCCGTGTCCGAGG
GTACTAAGGCCATCACCAAGTACACCAGCGCTAAGTAATGAGGCGCGCCGCGGCCGCGAATTCGATATCA
TAATCAACCTCTGGATTACAAAATTTGTGAAAGATTGACTGGTATTCTTAACTATGTTGCTCCTTTTACG
CTATGTGGATACGCTGCTTTAATGCCTTTGTATCATGCTATTGCTTCCCGTATGGCTTTCATTTTCTCCT
CCTTGTATAAATCCTGGTTAGTTCTTGCCACGGCGGAACTCATCGCCGCCTGCCTTGCCCGCTGCTGGAC
AGGGGCTCGGCTGTTGGGCACTGACAATTCCGTGGCTCGAGAGATCTTCGACTGTGCCTTCTAGTTGCCA
GCCATCTGTTGTTTGCCCCTCCCCCGTGCCTTCCTTGACCCTGGAAGGTGCCACTCCCACTGTCCTTTCC
TAATAAAATGAGGAAATTGCATCGCATTGTCTGAGTAGGTGTCATTCTATTCTGGGGGGTGGGGTGGGGC
AGGACAGCAAGGGGGAGGATTGGGAAGACAATAGCAGGCATGAGATCTCACGTGCGGACCGAGCGGCCGC
AGGAACCCCTAGTGATGGAGTTGGCCACTCCCTCTCTGCGCGCTCGCTCGCTCACTGAGGCCGGGCGACC
AAAGGTCGCCCGACGCCCGGGCTTTGCCCGGGCGGCCTCAGTGAGCGAGCGAGCGCGCAGCTGCCTGCAG
GGGCGCCTATCAGCACACAATTGCCCATTATACGCGCGTATAATGGACTATTGTGTGCTGATATGATGCG
GTATTTTCTCCTTACGCATCTGTGCGGTATTTCACACCGCATA
[95 nt withheld, positions 2844-2938]
T
[46 nt withheld, positions 2940-2985]
C
[141 nt withheld, positions 2987-3127]
CCTTTGACGTTGGAGTCCACGTTCTTT
[37 nt withheld, positions 3155-3191]
ACTCTATCTCGGGCTATTCTTTTGATTTATAAGGGATTTTGCCGATTTCGGTCTATTGGTTAAAAAATGA
GCTGATTTAACAAAAATTTAACGCGAATTTTAACAAAATATTAACGTTTACAATTTTATGGTGCACTCTC
AGTACAATCTGCTCTGATGCCGCATAGTTAAGCCAGCCCCGACACCCGCCAACACCCGCTGACGCGCCCT
GACGGGCTTGTCTGCTCCCGGCATCCGCTTACAGACAAGCTGTGACCGTCTCCGGGAGCTGCATGTGTCA
GAGGTTTTCACCGTCATCACCGAAACGCGCGAGACGAAAGGGCCTCGTGATACGCCTATTTTTATAGGTT
AATGTCATGATAATAATGGTTTCTTAGACGTCAGGTGGCACTTTTCGGGGAAATGTGCGCGGAACCCCTA
TTTGTTTATTTTTCTAAATACATTCAAATATGTATCCGCTCATGAGACAATAACCCTGATAAATGCTTCA
ATAATATTGAAAAAGGAAGAGTATGAGTATTCAACATTTCCGTGTCGCCCTTATTCCCTTTTTTGCGGCA
TTTTGCCTTCCTGTTTTTGCTCACCCAGAAACGCTGGTGAAAGTAAAAGATGCTGAAGATCAGTTGGGTG
CACGAGTGGGTTACATCGAACTGGATCTCAACAGCGGTAAGATCCTTGAGAGTTTTCGCCCCGAAGAACG
TTTTCCAATGATGAGCACTTTTAAAGTTCTGCTATGTGGCGCGGTATTATCCCGTATTGACGCCGGGCAA
GAGCAACTCGGTCGCCGCATACACTATTCTCAGAATGACTTGGTTGAGTACTCACCAGTCACAGAAAAGC
ATCTTACGGATGGCATGACAGTAAGAGAATTATGCAGTGCTGCCATAACCATGAGTGATAACACTGCGGC
CAACTTACTTCTGACAACGATCGGAGGACCGAAGGAGCTAACCGCTTTTTTGCACAACATGGGGGATCAT
GTAACTCGCCTTGATCGTTGGGAACCGGAGCTGAATGAAGCCATACCAAACGACGAGCGTGACACCACGA
TGCCTGTAGCAATGGCAACAACGTTGCGCAAACTATTAACTGGCGAACTACTTACTCTAGCTTCCCGGCA
ACAATTAATAGACTGGATGGAGGCGGATAAAGTTGCAGGACCACTTCTGCGCTCGGCCCTTCCGGCTGGC
TGGTTTATTGCTGATAAATCTGGAGCCGGTGAGCGTGGGTCTCGCGGTATCATTGCAGCACTGGGGCCAG
ATGGTAAGCCCTCCCGTATCGTAGTTATCTACACGACGGGGAGTCAGGCAACTATGGATGAACGAAATAG
ACAGATCGCTGAGATAGGTGCCTCACTGATTAAGCATTGGTAACTGTCAGACCAAGTTTACTCATATATA
CTTTAGATTGATTTAAAACTTCATTTTTAATTTAAAAGGATCTAGGTGAAGATCCTTTTTGATAATCTCA
TGACCAAAATCCCTTAACGTGAGTTTTCGTTCCACTGAGCGTCAGACCCCGTAGAAAAGATCAAAGGATC
TTCTTGAGATCCTTTTTTTCTGCGCGTAATCTGCTGCTTGCAAACAAAAAAACCACCGCTACCAGCGGTG
GTTTGTTTGCCGGATCAAGAGCTACCAACTCTTTTTCCGAAGGTAACTGGCTTCAGCAGAGCGCAGATAC
CAAATACTGTTCTTCTAGTGTAGCCGTAGTTAGGCCACCACTTCAAGAACTCTGTAGCACCGCCTACATA
CCTCGCTCTGCTAATCCTGTTACCAGTGGCTGCTGCCAGTGGCGATAAGTCGTGTCTTACCGGGTTGGAC
TCAAGACGATAGTTACCGGATAAGGCGCAGCGGTCGGGCTGAACGGGGGGTTCGTGCACACAGCCCAGCT
TGGAGCGAACGACCTACACCGAACTGAGATACCTACAGCGTGAGCTATGAGAAAGCGCCACGCTTCCCGA
AGGGAGAAAGGCGGACAGGTATCCGGTAAGCGGCAGGGTCGGAACAGGAGAGCGCACGAGGGAGCTTCCA
GGGGGAAACGCCTGGTATCTTTATAGTCCTGTCGGGTTTCGCCACCTCTGACTTGAGCGTCGATTTTTGT
GATGCTCGTCAGGGGGGCGGAGCCTATGGAAAAACGCCAGCAACGCGGCCTTTTTACGGTTCCTGGCCTT
TTGCTGGCCTTTTGCTCATATCAGCACACAATTGCCCATTATACGCGCGTATAATGGACTATTGTGTGCT
GATAACATGT
